Addgene plasmid #132046: pDONR221_SLC22A10
Purpose: Gateway entry clone with codon-optimized ORF sequence for subcloning into custom expression vectors
Depositing lab: RESOLUTE Consortium & Giulio Superti-Furga. Depositing organization: CeMM Research Center for Molecular Medicine. Publication: The RESOLUTE consortium: unlocking SLC transporters for drug discovery. Superti-Furga G, Lackner D, Wiedmer T, Ingles-Prieto A, Barbosa B, Girardi E, Goldmann U, Gurtl B, Klavins K, Klimek C, Lindinger S, Lineiro-Retes E, Muller AC, Onstein S, Redinger G, Reil D, Sedlyarov V, Wolf G, Crawford M, Everley R, ... Steppan CM. Nat Rev Drug Discov. 2020 Jul;19(7):429-430. doi: 10.1038/d41573-020-00056-6. PubMed 32265506.
Backbone
  Vector backbone: pDONR221
  Backbone manufacturer: Thermo Fisher Scientific
  Backbone size w/o insert (bp): 2550
  Vector type: Mammalian Expression
Growth in bacteria
  Bacterial resistance: Kanamycin, 50 μg/mL
  Growth temperature: 37°C
  Growth strain: Stbl3
  Copy number: High Copy
Gene/Insert
  Gene/Insert name: SLC22A10 (alt name: OAT5, hOAT5)
  Species: H. sapiens (human)
  Insert size (bp): 1623
  Entrez Gene: SLC22A10 (a.k.a. OAT5, hOAT5)
  Cloning method: Gateway Cloning
  Sequencing primers: 5′ M13-fwd; 3′ M13-rev
Terms and licenses: Academic/Nonprofit Terms; Industry Terms
Depositor comments: For more information on the full Resolute plasmid collection, please see www.addgene.org/depositor-collections/re-solute/. Please provide your feedback on this plasmid to the RESOLUTE consortium by filling out their RESOLUTE repository feedback form: https://forms.office.com/Pages/ResponsePage.aspx?id=0e05yklzmkS7rjFGQL4N7z4feCLQvEJAmVcOCM_u885UN1JJRko0Ukg4TVQwNTZLOUxPQVJWT1NHUCQlQCN0PWcu
How to cite: pDONR221_SLC22A10 was a gift from RESOLUTE Consortium & Giulio Superti-Furga (Addgene plasmid # 132046 ; http://n2t.net/addgene:132046 ; RRID:Addgene_132046)
