[The description below was written by a language model from this plasmid's Addgene catalogue record and pLannotate feature annotations shown in this document.]
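Description:
pDONR221_SLC22A10 is a Gateway entry clone built on the commercial pDONR221 donor backbone. It carries a codon-optimized open reading frame for human SLC22A10, a solute carrier family member also known as OAT5 or hOAT5. The sequenced plasmid is 4,173 nt, consistent with a backbone of about 2.55 kb plus the 1,623 bp insert. It is propagated in E. coli at high copy from a ColE1/pUC-type origin and selected with kanamycin through an aminoglycoside phosphotransferase (KanR) gene.

The SLC22A10 coding sequence sits between attL1 and attL2, the recombination sites produced when an attB-flanked fragment is recombined into the donor vector. These sites allow directional, in-frame transfer of the ORF into any attR-containing destination vector by an LR Clonase reaction. The rrnB T1 and T2 terminators lie upstream of attL1 and shield the insert from read-through transcription in bacteria. A T7 promoter lies just past attL2, oriented back toward the insert on the reverse strand. Short lacI and lacZα fragments are annotated as backbone remnants and have no evident functional role. M13 forward and reverse priming sites are recorded for sequence verification.

Although the catalogue lists the vector type as mammalian expression, the feature table shows no eukaryotic promoter, polyadenylation signal or tags. The plasmid is therefore a shuttle for the ORF rather than an expression construct in its own right. Its stated purpose is subcloning into custom expression vectors, and it belongs to a consortium-wide collection of SLC transporter clones assembled to support transporter research and drug discovery.
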