Features (pLannotate 1.2.2; 10 found; start..end, strand, type, name):
    121..213     +  CDS            lacI (fragment): lac repressor; lacI; The lac repressor binds to the lac operator to inhibit transcription in E. coli. This inhibition can be relieved by adding lactose or isopropyl-β-D-thiogalactopyranoside (IPTG).
    268..295     -  terminator     rrnB T2 terminator: transcription terminator T2 from the E. coli rrnB gene
    427..470     +  terminator     rrnB T1 terminator: Escherichia coli rrnB; transcription terminator T1 from the E. coli rrnB gene
    517..553     -  CDS            lacZα (fragment): LacZα fragment of β-galactosidase; lacZ fragment
    569..668     +  protein_bind   attL1: mutant version of attL; recombination site for the Gateway® LR reaction LR Clonase™
    674..2296    +  CDS            SLC22A10: S22AA_HUMAN - Also known as OAT5. Experimental evidence at transcript level: Swiss-Prot protein existence level 2. From Homo sapiens (Human).
   2298..2397    -  protein_bind   attL2: mutant version of attL; recombination site for the Gateway® LR reaction LR Clonase™
   2415..2433    -  promoter       T7 promoter: promoter for bacteriophage T7 RNA polymerase
   2567..3376    +  CDS            KanR: aminoglycoside phosphotransferase; aph(3')-Ia; confers resistance to kanamycin in bacteria or G418 (Geneticin®) in eukaryotes
   3523..4111    +  rep_origin     ori: high-copy-number ColE1/pMB1/pBR322/pUC origin of replication
>Addgene plasmid #132046 | pDONR221_SLC22A10 | addgene full sequence | sequence record 261839 | Addgene NGS Result
CTTTCCTGCGTTATCCCCTGATTCTGTGGATAACCGTATTACCGCCTTTGAGTGAGCTGATACCGCTCGC
CGCAGCCGAACGACCGAGCGCAGCGAGTCAGTGAGCGAGGAAGCGGAAGAGCGCCCAATACGCAAACCGC
CTCTCCCCGCGCGTTGGCCGATTCATTAATGCAGCTGGCACGACAGGTTTCCCGACTGGAAAGCGGGCAG
TGAGCGCAACGCAATTAATACGCGTACCGCTAGCCAGGAAGAGTTTGTAGAAACGCAAAAAGGCCATCCG
TCAGGATGGCCTTCTGCTTAGTTTGATGCCTGGCAGTTTATGGCGGGCGTCCTGCCCGCCACCCTCCGGG
CCGTTGCTTCACAACGTTCAAATCCGCTCCCGGCGGATTTGTCCTACTCAGGAGAGCGTTCACCGACAAA
CAACAGATAAAACGAAAGGCCCAGTCTTCCGACTGAGCCTTTCGTTTTATTTGATGCCTGGCAGTTCCCT
ACTCTCGCGTTAACGCTAGCATGGATGTTTTCCCAGTCACGACGTTGTAAAACGACGGCCAGTCTTAAGC
TCGGGCCCCAAATAATGATTTTATTTTGACTGATAGTGACCTGTTCGTTGCAACACATTGATGAGCAATG
CTTTTTTATAATGCCAACTTTGTACAAAAAAGCAGGCTCCACCATGGCCTTCGAGGAGCTGCTGTCTCAA
GTGGGAGGACTGGGCAGGTTCCAGATGCTGCACCTGGTGTTTATCCTGCCTAGCCTGATGCTGCTGATCC
CACACATCCTGCTGGAGAATTTTGCAGCAGCAATCCCAGGACACAGGTGCTGGGTGCACATGCTGGACAA
CAATACCGGCTCTGGCAACGAGACAGGAATCCTGAGCGAGGACGCACTGCTGAGGATCTCTATCCCCCTG
GATAGCAATCTGAGACCTGAGAAGTGTCGGAGATTCGTGCACCCTCAGTGGCAGCTGCTGCACCTGAACG
GCACCATCCACAGCACATCCGAGGCCGATACAGAGCCCTGCGTGGACGGCTGGGTGTACGATCAGAGCTA
TTTCCCTTCCACCATCGTGACAAAGTGGGACCTGGTGTGCGATTACCAGTCTCTGAAGAGCGTGGTGCAG
TTTCTGCTGCTGACCGGAATGCTGGTGGGAGGAATCATCGGAGGACACGTGAGCGACAGGTTCGGCAGGC
GCTTTATCCTGCGCTGGTGCCTGCTGCAGCTGGCCATCACCGATACATGTGCCGCCTTCGCCCCAACATT
TCCCGTGTACTGCGTGCTGCGGTTCCTGGCCGGCTTTAGCTCCATGATCATCATCTCCAACAATTCTCTG
CCAATCACCGAGTGGATCAGACCCAACAGCAAGGCCCTGGTGGTCATCCTGTCTAGCGGCGCCCTGTCCA
TCGGCCAGATCATCCTGGGAGGACTGGCATACGTGTTCCGGGACTGGCAGACACTGCACGTGGTGGCCTC
CGTGCCCTTCTTCGTGTTCTTCCTGCTGTCCCGGTGGCTGGTGGAGTCTGCCAGATGGCTGATCATCACC
AATAAGCTGGATGAGGGCCTGAAGGCCCTGAGGAAGGTGGCAAGGACCAACGGCATCAAGAATGCCGAGG
AGACACTGAACATCGAGGTGGTGCGCTCCACCATGCAGGAGGAGCTGGACGCAGCACAGACCAAGACCAC
AGTGTGCGATCTGTTCAGGAACCCATCTATGAGGAAGCGCATCTGTATCCTGGTGTTCCTGCGCTTTGCC
AATACCATCCCCTTCTACGGCACAATGGTGAACCTGCAGCACGTGGGCAGCAATATCTTTCTGCTGCAGG
TGCTGTATGGAGCAGTGGCCCTGATCGTGCGGTGTCTGGCCCTGCTGACCCTGAATCACATGGGCCGGAG
AATCTCCCAGATCCTGTTCATGTTTCTGGTGGGCCTGTCTATCCTGGCCAACACCTTTGTGCCAAAGGAG
ATGCAGACACTGAGAGTGGCCCTGGCATGCCTGGGAATCGGATGTTCCGCCGCCACCTTCTCCTCTGTGG
CAGTGCACTTTATCGAGCTGATCCCTACAGTGCTGAGGGCAAGAGCAAGCGGAATCGACCTGACCGCATC
CAGAATCGGAGCCGCCCTGGCACCACTGCTGATGACCCTGACAGTGTTCTTTACCACACTGCCTTGGATC
ATCTATGGCATCTTCCCAATCATCGGCGGCCTGATCGTGTTTCTGCTGCCCGAGACCAAGAATCTGCCCC
TGCCTGACACAATCAAGGATGTGGAGAACCAGAAGAAGAATCTGAAGGAGAAGGCCGACCCAGCTTTCTT
GTACAAAGTTGGCATTATAAGAAAGCATTGCTTATCAATTTGTTGCAACGAACAGGTCACTATCAGTCAA
AATAAAATCATTATTTGCCATCCAGCTGATATCCCCTATAGTGAGTCGTATTACATGGTCATAGCTGTTT
CCTGGCAGCTCTGGCCCGTGTCTCAAAATCTCTGATGTTACATTGCACAAGATAAAAATATATCATCATG
AACAATAAAACTGTCTGCTTACATAAACAGTAATACAAGGGGTGTTATGAGCCATATTCAACGGGAAACG
TCGAGGCCGCGATTAAATTCCAACATGGATGCTGATTTATATGGGTATAAATGGGCTCGCGATAATGTCG
GGCAATCAGGTGCGACAATCTATCGCTTGTATGGGAAGCCCGATGCGCCAGAGTTGTTTCTGAAACATGG
CAAAGGTAGCGTTGCCAATGATGTTACAGATGAGATGGTCAGACTAAACTGGCTGACGGAATTTATGCCT
CTTCCGACCATCAAGCATTTTATCCGTACTCCTGATGATGCATGGTTACTCACCACTGCGATCCCCGGAA
AAACAGCATTCCAGGTATTAGAAGAATATCCTGATTCAGGTGAAAATATTGTTGATGCGCTGGCAGTGTT
CCTGCGCCGGTTGCATTCGATTCCTGTTTGTAATTGTCCTTTTAACAGCGATCGCGTATTTCGTCTCGCT
CAGGCGCAATCACGAATGAATAACGGTTTGGTTGATGCGAGTGATTTTGATGACGAGCGTAATGGCTGGC
CTGTTGAACAAGTCTGGAAAGAAATGCATAAACTTTTGCCATTCTCACCGGATTCAGTCGTCACTCATGG
TGATTTCTCACTTGATAACCTTATTTTTGACGAGGGGAAATTAATAGGTTGTATTGATGTTGGACGAGTC
GGAATCGCAGACCGATACCAGGATCTTGCCATCCTATGGAACTGCCTCGGTGAGTTTTCTCCTTCATTAC
AGAAACGGCTTTTTCAAAAATATGGTATTGATAATCCTGATATGAATAAATTGCAGTTTCATTTGATGCT
CGATGAGTTTTTCTAATCAGAATTGGTTAATTGGTTGTAACACTGGCAGAGCATTACGCTGACTTGACGG
GACGGCGCAAGCTCATGACCAAAATCCCTTAACGTGAGTTACGCGTCGTTCCACTGAGCGTCAGACCCCG
TAGAAAAGATCAAAGGATCTTCTTGAGATCCTTTTTTTCTGCGCGTAATCTGCTGCTTGCAAACAAAAAA
ACCACCGCTACCAGCGGTGGTTTGTTTGCCGGATCAAGAGCTACCAACTCTTTTTCCGAAGGTAACTGGC
TTCAGCAGAGCGCAGATACCAAATACTGTTCTTCTAGTGTAGCCGTAGTTAGGCCACCACTTCAAGAACT
CTGTAGCACCGCCTACATACCTCGCTCTGCTAATCCTGTTACCAGTGGCTGCTGCCAGTGGCGATAAGTC
GTGTCTTACCGGGTTGGACTCAAGACGATAGTTACCGGATAAGGCGCAGCGGTCGGGCTGAACGGGGGGT
TCGTGCACACAGCCCAGCTTGGAGCGAACGACCTACACCGAACTGAGATACCTACAGCGTGAGCTATGAG
AAAGCGCCACGCTTCCCGAAGGGAGAAAGGCGGACAGGTATCCGGTAAGCGGCAGGGTCGGAACAGGAGA
GCGCACGAGGGAGCTTCCAGGGGGAAACGCCTGGTATCTTTATAGTCCTGTCGGGTTTCGCCACCTCTGA
CTTGAGCGTCGATTTTTGTGATGCTCGTCAGGGGGGCGGAGCCTATGGAAAAACGCCAGCAACGCGGCCT
TTTTACGGTTCCTGGCCTTTTGCTGGCCTTTTGCTCACATGTT
