>Addgene plasmid #132046 | pDONR221_SLC22A10 | depositor partial sequence | sequence record 253492 | Codon-optimized ORF of SLC22A10
ATGGCCTTCGAGGAGCTGCTGTCTCAAGTGGGAGGACTGGGCAGGTTCCAGATGCTGCACCTGGTGTTTA
TCCTGCCTAGCCTGATGCTGCTGATCCCACACATCCTGCTGGAGAATTTTGCAGCAGCAATCCCAGGACA
CAGGTGCTGGGTGCACATGCTGGACAACAATACCGGCTCTGGCAACGAGACAGGAATCCTGAGCGAGGAC
GCACTGCTGAGGATCTCTATCCCCCTGGATAGCAATCTGAGACCTGAGAAGTGTCGGAGATTCGTGCACC
CTCAGTGGCAGCTGCTGCACCTGAACGGCACCATCCACAGCACATCCGAGGCCGATACAGAGCCCTGCGT
GGACGGCTGGGTGTACGATCAGAGCTATTTCCCTTCCACCATCGTGACAAAGTGGGACCTGGTGTGCGAT
TACCAGTCTCTGAAGAGCGTGGTGCAGTTTCTGCTGCTGACCGGAATGCTGGTGGGAGGAATCATCGGAG
GACACGTGAGCGACAGGTTCGGCAGGCGCTTTATCCTGCGCTGGTGCCTGCTGCAGCTGGCCATCACCGA
TACATGTGCCGCCTTCGCCCCAACATTTCCCGTGTACTGCGTGCTGCGGTTCCTGGCCGGCTTTAGCTCC
ATGATCATCATCTCCAACAATTCTCTGCCAATCACCGAGTGGATCAGACCCAACAGCAAGGCCCTGGTGG
TCATCCTGTCTAGCGGCGCCCTGTCCATCGGCCAGATCATCCTGGGAGGACTGGCATACGTGTTCCGGGA
CTGGCAGACACTGCACGTGGTGGCCTCCGTGCCCTTCTTCGTGTTCTTCCTGCTGTCCCGGTGGCTGGTG
GAGTCTGCCAGATGGCTGATCATCACCAATAAGCTGGATGAGGGCCTGAAGGCCCTGAGGAAGGTGGCAA
GGACCAACGGCATCAAGAATGCCGAGGAGACACTGAACATCGAGGTGGTGCGCTCCACCATGCAGGAGGA
GCTGGACGCAGCACAGACCAAGACCACAGTGTGCGATCTGTTCAGGAACCCATCTATGAGGAAGCGCATC
TGTATCCTGGTGTTCCTGCGCTTTGCCAATACCATCCCCTTCTACGGCACAATGGTGAACCTGCAGCACG
TGGGCAGCAATATCTTTCTGCTGCAGGTGCTGTATGGAGCAGTGGCCCTGATCGTGCGGTGTCTGGCCCT
GCTGACCCTGAATCACATGGGCCGGAGAATCTCCCAGATCCTGTTCATGTTTCTGGTGGGCCTGTCTATC
CTGGCCAACACCTTTGTGCCAAAGGAGATGCAGACACTGAGAGTGGCCCTGGCATGCCTGGGAATCGGAT
GTTCCGCCGCCACCTTCTCCTCTGTGGCAGTGCACTTTATCGAGCTGATCCCTACAGTGCTGAGGGCAAG
AGCAAGCGGAATCGACCTGACCGCATCCAGAATCGGAGCCGCCCTGGCACCACTGCTGATGACCCTGACA
GTGTTCTTTACCACACTGCCTTGGATCATCTATGGCATCTTCCCAATCATCGGCGGCCTGATCGTGTTTC
TGCTGCCCGAGACCAAGAATCTGCCCCTGCCTGACACAATCAAGGATGTGGAGAACCAGAAGAAGAATCT
GAAGGAGAAGGCC
